Addgene plasmid #161113: pDONR221-SLC16A7_STOP
Purpose: Gateway entry clone with codon-optimized ORF sequence for subcloning into custom expression vectors. Contains a STOP codon at the end of the codon-optimized ORF sequence.
Depositing lab: RESOLUTE Consortium & Giulio Superti-Furga. Depositing organization: CeMM Research Center for Molecular Medicine. Publication: The RESOLUTE consortium: unlocking SLC transporters for drug discovery. Superti-Furga G, Lackner D, Wiedmer T, Ingles-Prieto A, Barbosa B, Girardi E, Goldmann U, Gurtl B, Klavins K, Klimek C, Lindinger S, Lineiro-Retes E, Muller AC, Onstein S, Redinger G, Reil D, Sedlyarov V, Wolf G, Crawford M, Everley R, ... Steppan CM. Nat Rev Drug Discov. 2020 Jul;19(7):429-430. doi: 10.1038/d41573-020-00056-6. PubMed 32265506.
Backbone
  Vector backbone: pDONR221
  Backbone manufacturer: ThermoFisher Scientific
  Backbone size w/o insert (bp): 2550
  Vector type: Mammalian Expression
Growth in bacteria
  Bacterial resistance: Kanamycin, 50 μg/mL
  Growth temperature: 37°C
  Growth strain: NEB Stable
  Copy number: High Copy
Gene/Insert
  Gene/Insert name: SLC16A7 (alt name: MCT2)
  Species: H. sapiens (human)
  Insert size (bp): 1437
  Entrez Gene: SLC16A7 (a.k.a. MCT2)
  Cloning method: Gateway Cloning
  Sequencing primers: 5′ M13-fwd; 3′ M13-rev
Terms and licenses: Academic/Nonprofit Terms; Industry Terms
Depositor comments: This plasmid contains a STOP codon at the end of the codon-optimized ORF. For the version of this plasmid that does not contain a STOP codon, please see Addgene plasmid 131947 For more information on the full Resolute plasmid collection, please see www.addgene.org/depositor-collections/re-solute/. Please provide your feedback on this plasmid to the RESOLUTE consortium by filling out their RESOLUTE repository feedback form: https://forms.office.com/Pages/ResponsePage.aspx?id=0e05yklzmkS7rjFGQL4N7z4feCLQvEJAmVcOCM_u885UN1JJRko0Ukg4TVQwNTZLOUxPQVJWT1NHUCQlQCN0PWcu
How to cite: pDONR221-SLC16A7_STOP was a gift from RESOLUTE Consortium & Giulio Superti-Furga (Addgene plasmid # 161113 ; http://n2t.net/addgene:161113 ; RRID:Addgene_161113)
