[The description below was written by a language model from this plasmid's Addgene catalogue record and pLannotate feature annotations shown in this document.]
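Description:
pDONR221-SLC16A7_STOP is a Gateway entry clone built on the pDONR221 backbone, carrying a codon-optimized open reading frame for human SLC16A7 (also known as MCT2). It is about 4 kb in total and is propagated in E. coli from a high-copy ColE1/pUC-type origin under kanamycin selection, conferred by an aminoglycoside phosphotransferase gene. Although the catalogue lists the vector type as mammalian expression, the annotated features show no eukaryotic promoter or polyadenylation signal. The plasmid is therefore a shuttle for the ORF rather than an expression construct in its own right.

The roughly 1.4 kb SLC16A7 coding sequence sits between attL1 and attL2 sites, the configuration produced once a gene has been recombined into a donor vector. These sites allow directional transfer of the insert into any attR-containing destination vector through an LR Clonase reaction, so the promoter, tags and host system are set by the destination chosen. SLC16A7 encodes a proton-coupled monocarboxylate transporter that moves lactate, pyruvate, ketone bodies and related substrates across the plasma membrane, with high affinity for pyruvate. This version keeps a stop codon at the end of the ORF, so it suits native, untagged or N-terminally tagged expression. A companion clone without the stop codon exists for C-terminal fusions.

Other backbone elements include rrnB T1 and T2 terminators upstream of the cassette, which insulate it from read-through transcription, and a T7 promoter lying downstream of attL2 and facing the insert in antisense orientation. Small lacI and lacZα fragments are also annotated as remnants, and M13 primer sites are used for sequencing. The plasmid belongs to a consortium collection of solute carrier clones made to support transporter research and drug discovery.
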