Features (pLannotate 1.2.2; 10 found; start..end, strand, type, name):
      1..100     +  protein_bind   attL1: mutant version of attL; recombination site for the Gateway® LR reaction LR Clonase™
    106..1539    +  CDS            SLC16A7: MOT2_HUMAN - Also known as MCT2. Experimental evidence at protein level: Swiss-Prot protein existence level 1. Proton-coupled monocarboxylate transporter. Catalyzes the rapid transport across the plasma membrane of many monocarboxylates such as lactate, pyruvate, branched-chain oxo acids derived from leucine, valine and isoleucine, and the ketone bodies acetoacetate, beta-hydroxybutyrate and acetate. Functions as high-affinity pyruvate transporter. From Homo sapiens (Human).
   1544..1643    -  protein_bind   attL2: mutant version of attL; recombination site for the Gateway® LR reaction LR Clonase™
   1661..1679    -  promoter       T7 promoter: promoter for bacteriophage T7 RNA polymerase
   1813..2622    +  CDS            KanR: aminoglycoside phosphotransferase; aph(3')-Ia; confers resistance to kanamycin in bacteria or G418 (Geneticin®) in eukaryotes
   2769..3357    +  rep_origin     ori: high-copy-number ColE1/pMB1/pBR322/pUC origin of replication
   3540..3632    +  CDS            lacI (fragment): lac repressor; lacI; The lac repressor binds to the lac operator to inhibit transcription in E. coli. This inhibition can be relieved by adding lactose or isopropyl-β-D-thiogalactopyranoside (IPTG).
   3687..3714    -  terminator     rrnB T2 terminator: transcription terminator T2 from the E. coli rrnB gene
   3846..3889    +  terminator     rrnB T1 terminator: Escherichia coli rrnB; transcription terminator T1 from the E. coli rrnB gene
   3936..3972    -  CDS            lacZα (fragment): LacZα fragment of β-galactosidase; lacZ fragment
>Addgene plasmid #161113 | pDONR221-SLC16A7_STOP | addgene full sequence | sequence record 352007 | Addgene NGS Result
CAAATAATGATTTTATTTTGACTGATAGTGACCTGTTCGTTGCAACACATTGATGAGCAATGCTTTTTTA
TAATGCCAACTTTGTACAAAAAAGCAGGCTCCACCATGCCACCTATGCCAAGCGCCCCACCAGTGCACCC
TCCACCAGACGGCGGCTGGGGCTGGATCGTGGTGGGCGCCGCCTTCATCAGCATCGGCTTCTCCTATGCC
TTTCCCAAGGCCGTGACCGTGTTCTTTAAGGAGATCCAGCAGATCTTTCACACCACATACTCCGAGATCG
CCTGGATCAGCTCCATCATGCTGGCCGTGATGTATGCAGGAGGACCCGTGTCTAGCGTGCTGGTGAACAA
GTACGGATCTAGGCCTGTGGTCATCGCAGGAGGACTGCTGTGCTGTCTGGGCATGGTGCTGGCCAGCTTC
TCCTCTAGCGTGGTGCAGCTGTATCTGACCATGGGCTTCATCACAGGCCTGGGCCTGGCCTTTAACCTGC
AGCCTGCCCTGACCATCATCGGCAAGTACTTTTATCGGAAGAGACCAATGGCAAATGGACTGGCAATGGC
AGGATCCCCCGTGTTCCTGTCCTCTCTGGCCCCCTTCAACCAGTACCTGTTCAATACATTTGGCTGGAAG
GGCTCTTTCCTGATCCTGGGCAGCCTGCTGCTGAATGCCTGCGTGGCAGGATCTCTGATGAGGCCACTGG
GACCTAACCAGACCACAAGCAAGTCCAAGAATAAGACCGGCAAGACAGAGGACGATAGCTCCCCTAAGAA
GATCAAGACCAAGAAGAGCACATGGGAGAAGGTGAACAAGTATCTGGACTTCTCCCTGTTTAAGCACAGA
GGCTTCCTGATCTACCTGTCTGGCAATGTGATCATGTTCCTGGGCTTCTTTGCCCCAATCATCTTTCTGG
CCCCCTATGCCAAGGACCAGGGCATCGATGAGTACTCCGCCGCCTTTCTGCTGTCTGTGATGGCCTTCGT
GGATATGTTTGCCAGGCCAAGCGTGGGCCTGATCGCCAACTCCAAGTATATCAGGCCCCGCATCCAGTAC
TTCTTTAGCTTCGCCATCATGTTTAATGGCGTGTGCCACCTGCTGTGCCCACTGGCACAGGACTATACCA
GCCTGGTGCTGTACGCCGTGTTCTTTGGCCTGGGCTTCGGCTCCGTGTCTAGCGTGCTGTTTGAGACCCT
GATGGATCTGGTGGGAGCACCACGCTTCTCCTCTGCCGTGGGCCTGGTGACAATCGTGGAGTGCGGACCT
GTGCTGCTGGGACCTCCACTGGCAGGCAAGCTGGTGGACCTGACCGGAGAGTACAAGTATATGTACATGT
CCTGTGGAGCAATCGTGGTGGCAGCAAGCGTGTGGCTGCTGATCGGCAACGCCATCAATTACAGGCTGCT
GGCCAAGGAGCGCAAGGAGGAGAACGCCCGGCAGAAGACAAGAGAGTCCGAGCCCCTGTCTAAGAGCAAG
CACTCTGAGGATGTGAACGTGAAGGTGAGCAATGCCCAGTCCGTGACCTCTGAGAGAGAGACAAATATCT
AAGACCCAGCTTTCTTGTACAAAGTTGGCATTATAAGAAAGCATTGCTTATCAATTTGTTGCAACGAACA
GGTCACTATCAGTCAAAATAAAATCATTATTTGCCATCCAGCTGATATCCCCTATAGTGAGTCGTATTAC
ATGGTCATAGCTGTTTCCTGGCAGCTCTGGCCCGTGTCTCAAAATCTCTGATGTTACATTGCACAAGATA
AAAATATATCATCATGAACAATAAAACTGTCTGCTTACATAAACAGTAATACAAGGGGTGTTATGAGCCA
TATTCAACGGGAAACGTCGAGGCCGCGATTAAATTCCAACATGGATGCTGATTTATATGGGTATAAATGG
GCTCGCGATAATGTCGGGCAATCAGGTGCGACAATCTATCGCTTGTATGGGAAGCCCGATGCGCCAGAGT
TGTTTCTGAAACATGGCAAAGGTAGCGTTGCCAATGATGTTACAGATGAGATGGTCAGACTAAACTGGCT
GACGGAATTTATGCCTCTTCCGACCATCAAGCATTTTATCCGTACTCCTGATGATGCATGGTTACTCACC
ACTGCGATCCCCGGAAAAACAGCATTCCAGGTATTAGAAGAATATCCTGATTCAGGTGAAAATATTGTTG
ATGCGCTGGCAGTGTTCCTGCGCCGGTTGCATTCGATTCCTGTTTGTAATTGTCCTTTTAACAGCGATCG
CGTATTTCGTCTCGCTCAGGCGCAATCACGAATGAATAACGGTTTGGTTGATGCGAGTGATTTTGATGAC
GAGCGTAATGGCTGGCCTGTTGAACAAGTCTGGAAAGAAATGCATAAACTTTTGCCATTCTCACCGGATT
CAGTCGTCACTCATGGTGATTTCTCACTTGATAACCTTATTTTTGACGAGGGGAAATTAATAGGTTGTAT
TGATGTTGGACGAGTCGGAATCGCAGACCGATACCAGGATCTTGCCATCCTATGGAACTGCCTCGGTGAG
TTTTCTCCTTCATTACAGAAACGGCTTTTTCAAAAATATGGTATTGATAATCCTGATATGAATAAATTGC
AGTTTCATTTGATGCTCGATGAGTTTTTCTAATCAGAATTGGTTAATTGGTTGTAACACTGGCAGAGCAT
TACGCTGACTTGACGGGACGGCGCAAGCTCATGACCAAAATCCCTTAACGTGAGTTACGCGTCGTTCCAC
TGAGCGTCAGACCCCGTAGAAAAGATCAAAGGATCTTCTTGAGATCCTTTTTTTCTGCGCGTAATCTGCT
GCTTGCAAACAAAAAAACCACCGCTACCAGCGGTGGTTTGTTTGCCGGATCAAGAGCTACCAACTCTTTT
TCCGAAGGTAACTGGCTTCAGCAGAGCGCAGATACCAAATACTGTTCTTCTAGTGTAGCCGTAGTTAGGC
CACCACTTCAAGAACTCTGTAGCACCGCCTACATACCTCGCTCTGCTAATCCTGTTACCAGTGGCTGCTG
CCAGTGGCGATAAGTCGTGTCTTACCGGGTTGGACTCAAGACGATAGTTACCGGATAAGGCGCAGCGGTC
GGGCTGAACGGGGGGTTCGTGCACACAGCCCAGCTTGGAGCGAACGACCTACACCGAACTGAGATACCTA
CAGCGTGAGCTATGAGAAAGCGCCACGCTTCCCGAAGGGAGAAAGGCGGACAGGTATCCGGTAAGCGGCA
GGGTCGGAACAGGAGAGCGCACGAGGGAGCTTCCAGGGGGAAACGCCTGGTATCTTTATAGTCCTGTCGG
GTTTCGCCACCTCTGACTTGAGCGTCGATTTTTGTGATGCTCGTCAGGGGGGCGGAGCCTATGGAAAAAC
GCCAGCAACGCGGCCTTTTTACGGTTCCTGGCCTTTTGCTGGCCTTTTGCTCACATGTTCTTTCCTGCGT
TATCCCCTGATTCTGTGGATAACCGTATTACCGCCTTTGAGTGAGCTGATACCGCTCGCCGCAGCCGAAC
GACCGAGCGCAGCGAGTCAGTGAGCGAGGAAGCGGAAGAGCGCCCAATACGCAAACCGCCTCTCCCCGCG
CGTTGGCCGATTCATTAATGCAGCTGGCACGACAGGTTTCCCGACTGGAAAGCGGGCAGTGAGCGCAACG
CAATTAATACGCGTACCGCTAGCCAGGAAGAGTTTGTAGAAACGCAAAAAGGCCATCCGTCAGGATGGCC
TTCTGCTTAGTTTGATGCCTGGCAGTTTATGGCGGGCGTCCTGCCCGCCACCCTCCGGGCCGTTGCTTCA
CAACGTTCAAATCCGCTCCCGGCGGATTTGTCCTACTCAGGAGAGCGTTCACCGACAAACAACAGATAAA
ACGAAAGGCCCAGTCTTCCGACTGAGCCTTTCGTTTTATTTGATGCCTGGCAGTTCCCTACTCTCGCGTT
AACGCTAGCATGGATGTTTTCCCAGTCACGACGTTGTAAAACGACGGCCAGTCTTAAGCTCGGGCCC
