>Addgene plasmid #161113 | pDONR221-SLC16A7_STOP | depositor partial sequence | sequence record 312161 | Codon-optimized ORF of SLC16A7
ATGCCACCTATGCCAAGCGCCCCACCAGTGCACCCTCCACCAGACGGCGGCTGGGGCTGGATCGTGGTGG
GCGCCGCCTTCATCAGCATCGGCTTCTCCTATGCCTTTCCCAAGGCCGTGACCGTGTTCTTTAAGGAGAT
CCAGCAGATCTTTCACACCACATACTCCGAGATCGCCTGGATCAGCTCCATCATGCTGGCCGTGATGTAT
GCAGGAGGACCCGTGTCTAGCGTGCTGGTGAACAAGTACGGATCTAGGCCTGTGGTCATCGCAGGAGGAC
TGCTGTGCTGTCTGGGCATGGTGCTGGCCAGCTTCTCCTCTAGCGTGGTGCAGCTGTATCTGACCATGGG
CTTCATCACAGGCCTGGGCCTGGCCTTTAACCTGCAGCCTGCCCTGACCATCATCGGCAAGTACTTTTAT
CGGAAGAGACCAATGGCAAATGGACTGGCAATGGCAGGATCCCCCGTGTTCCTGTCCTCTCTGGCCCCCT
TCAACCAGTACCTGTTCAATACATTTGGCTGGAAGGGCTCTTTCCTGATCCTGGGCAGCCTGCTGCTGAA
TGCCTGCGTGGCAGGATCTCTGATGAGGCCACTGGGACCTAACCAGACCACAAGCAAGTCCAAGAATAAG
ACCGGCAAGACAGAGGACGATAGCTCCCCTAAGAAGATCAAGACCAAGAAGAGCACATGGGAGAAGGTGA
ACAAGTATCTGGACTTCTCCCTGTTTAAGCACAGAGGCTTCCTGATCTACCTGTCTGGCAATGTGATCAT
GTTCCTGGGCTTCTTTGCCCCAATCATCTTTCTGGCCCCCTATGCCAAGGACCAGGGCATCGATGAGTAC
TCCGCCGCCTTTCTGCTGTCTGTGATGGCCTTCGTGGATATGTTTGCCAGGCCAAGCGTGGGCCTGATCG
CCAACTCCAAGTATATCAGGCCCCGCATCCAGTACTTCTTTAGCTTCGCCATCATGTTTAATGGCGTGTG
CCACCTGCTGTGCCCACTGGCACAGGACTATACCAGCCTGGTGCTGTACGCCGTGTTCTTTGGCCTGGGC
TTCGGCTCCGTGTCTAGCGTGCTGTTTGAGACCCTGATGGATCTGGTGGGAGCACCACGCTTCTCCTCTG
CCGTGGGCCTGGTGACAATCGTGGAGTGCGGACCTGTGCTGCTGGGACCTCCACTGGCAGGCAAGCTGGT
GGACCTGACCGGAGAGTACAAGTATATGTACATGTCCTGTGGAGCAATCGTGGTGGCAGCAAGCGTGTGG
CTGCTGATCGGCAACGCCATCAATTACAGGCTGCTGGCCAAGGAGCGCAAGGAGGAGAACGCCCGGCAGA
AGACAAGAGAGTCCGAGCCCCTGTCTAAGAGCAAGCACTCTGAGGATGTGAACGTGAAGGTGAGCAATGC
CCAGTCCGTGACCTCTGAGAGAGAGACAAATATCTAA
